Addgene plasmid #18514: T4 Lysozyme A112D WT*
Depositing lab: Brian Matthews. Depositing organization: University of Oregon.
Backbone
  Vector backbone: pHS1403
  Backbone size w/o insert (bp): 5000
  Vector type: Bacterial Expression
Growth in bacteria
  Bacterial resistance: Ampicillin, 100 μg/mL
  Growth temperature: 37°C
  Growth strain: DH5alpha
  Copy number: High Copy
Gene/Insert
  Gene/Insert name: T4 Lysozyme (alt name: A11D)
  Species: Bacteriophage T4
  Insert size (bp): 600
  Mutation: A112D WT*
  GenBank ID: NP_049736
  Entrez Gene: e (a.k.a. T4p123)
  Cloning method: Restriction Enzyme; 5′ cloning site BamHI (not destroyed); 3′ cloning site HindIII (not destroyed)
  Sequencing primers: 5′ na; 3′ GGCGTATCACGAGGCCC
Terms and licenses: Academic/Nonprofit Terms; Industry Terms: Not Available to Industry
Depositor comments: The BamHI site is 27 bp from the ATG and the HindIII site is 115 bp from the stop.
How to cite: T4 Lysozyme A112D WT* was a gift from Brian Matthews (Addgene plasmid # 18514 ; http://n2t.net/addgene:18514 ; RRID:Addgene_18514)
