[The description below was written by a language model from this plasmid's Addgene catalogue record.]
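Description:
T4 Lysozyme A112D WT* is a bacterial expression plasmid built on the pHS1403 backbone (about 5 kb without insert) that carries a mutant form of the bacteriophage T4 lysozyme gene (gene e). It is maintained in E. coli as a high-copy plasmid under ampicillin selection. The record does not include a feature table and does not state the promoter, the origin of replication, or any fusion tags, so the regulatory elements driving expression cannot be described from the information given.

The insert is roughly 600 bp and was cloned by restriction digestion between a 5′ BamHI site and a 3′ HindIII site, both of which remain intact. According to the depositor's comments, the BamHI site lies 27 bp from the start codon and the HindIII site 115 bp from the stop codon, so the fragment includes short flanking untranslated stretches on either side of the coding sequence and can be excised or replaced as a cassette. The encoded protein carries the substitution A112D, replacing alanine at position 112 with aspartate, in the "WT*" background. WT* is generally used in the T4 lysozyme literature to denote the cysteine-free pseudo-wild-type protein, although the record itself does not define the term. The alternative name is listed as "A11D", which disagrees with the stated mutation and the plasmid name and looks like a typographical slip.

The record does not give a specific purpose. Point mutants of T4 lysozyme of this kind are typically expressed in bacteria to produce protein for studies of folding, stability and structure.
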