>Addgene plasmid #18514 | T4 Lysozyme A112D WT* | addgene partial sequence | sequence record 24300 | 3primeUP
TACGAAAAGCCCGCTCATTAGGCGGGCTCAGATCTGCTCATGTTTGACAGCTTATCATCGATAAGCTTCG
GCAATAAATTCTTGATATGTTTTCATATGTTTCCTTTAAATATTTTAATTAGTAATTGTCTATTCAAGTA
ATTGTGAATATACTATCACAATTCCAAGAGAAAGTAAACAGCTTTATAGATTTTTATACGCGTCCCAAGT
GCCAGTTCTAAACGTTGTAATGACTCGTTTTGCGCGATTAGGTGTTTGATTATACCATCTACTTTTAGCT
AAGTTAACTGCTGCTTCATCCCAGCGTTTTTGTTGAAGCATACGTAAAGAGTTAGTAAATCCATCCACAC
CGGTTTCTCCCATTTGGAAAACCATATTAATCAATGCAGCGCGACGAACCGCATCAAGAGAATCATAAAC
CGGTTTTAATTTAGCATTTCTCAGAATTCCGCGAACAGCAGCATCAACATCCTGATTAAAGAGTTTTTCA
GCCTCATCTTTTGTAATTACACCATTAGTATTACGCCCAATAGCTTTATCTAATTCAGATTTAGCAGCAT
TAAGTGATGGACTTTTTGTAAGCAAATGACCGATGCCAATAGTGTAATAGCCTTCTGTGTCTTTATAGAT
TTTAAGTCTAAGACCTTCATCTATACGTAACATTTCAAATATATTCATAATACCTCCTAAGCATCGATGG
ATCCTGTTTCCTGTGTGAAATTGTTATCCGCTCACAATTCCACACATTATACGAGCCGATGATTAATGTC
ACAGGGGGATGGGGAGTAGCTGATCCGGTCCTGGNGAATGTANCGCTCCATNCACCATATCGAGCGAGAT
A
